Addgene plasmid #184440: MS2-p65-HSF1-P2A-mCherry
Purpose: MS2 coat protein fused with p65 and hsf1
Depositing lab: Rhys Allan. Depositing organization: Walter and Eliza Hall Institute of Medical Research. Publication: Activation of stably silenced genes by recruitment of a synthetic de-methylating module. Chan WF, Coughlan HD, Chen Y, Keenan CR, Smyth GK, Perkins AC, Johanson TM, Allan RS. Nat Commun. 2022 Sep 23;13(1):5582. doi: 10.1038/s41467-022-33181-4. PubMed 36151095.
Backbone
  Vector backbone: pLKO.1
  Vector type: Mammalian Expression, Lentiviral, CRISPR
Growth in bacteria
  Bacterial resistance: Ampicillin, 100 μg/mL
  Growth temperature: 37°C
  Growth strain: NEB Stable
  Copy number: High Copy
Gene/Insert
  Gene/Insert name: MS2-p65-hsf1
  Cloning method: Restriction Enzyme; 5′ cloning site NheI (not destroyed); 3′ cloning site EcoRI (not destroyed)
  Sequencing primers: 5′ gaatagagttaggcagggatattc; 3′ attgagggccgaagggacgtagcag
Terms and licenses: Academic/Nonprofit Terms; Industry Terms: Not Available to Industry
Depositor comments: Read the preprint at bioRxiv: https://www.biorxiv.org/content/10.1101/2021.09.11.459888v1.full
How to cite: MS2-p65-HSF1-P2A-mCherry was a gift from Rhys Allan (Addgene plasmid # 184440 ; http://n2t.net/addgene:184440 ; RRID:Addgene_184440)
