[The description below was written by a language model from this plasmid's Addgene catalogue record and pLannotate feature annotations shown in this document.]
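Description:
MS2-p65-HSF1-P2A-mCherry is an 11.4 kb lentiviral transfer plasmid for mammalian expression of a CRISPR activation helper protein, catalogued as built on the pLKO.1 backbone. It is maintained in E. coli through a high-copy ColE1/pUC-type origin with ampicillin resistance (AmpR), and it also carries an f1 origin. Outside the viral region sits an SV40/EM7-driven BleoR cassette with an SV40 poly(A) signal, which could in principle confer Zeocin resistance in mammalian or bacterial cells. Because it lies outside the LTRs, it would not be transferred by the virus.

The viral genome is transcribed from a CMV enhancer/promoter fused to a truncated HIV-1 5' LTR. It contains the Ψ packaging signal with a gag fragment, the RRE for Rev-dependent nuclear export, and the cPPT/CTS. A WPRE that enhances transcript expression, a truncated 3' LTR and a bGH poly(A) signal lie downstream of the cargo. The internal cassette uses the EF-1α core promoter with intron A sequence to drive a single open reading frame. In it, the bacteriophage MS2 coat protein is fused to a p65 (RelA) activation fragment, which the annotation matches to the mouse protein, and to the C-terminal activation domain of human HSF1, followed by mCherry. The plasmid name indicates a P2A self-cleaving peptide between the fusion and mCherry, although the feature table does not annotate it. This would yield separate red fluorescence for tracking or sorting transduced cells.

The MS2 coat protein binds MS2 RNA hairpins, such as those engineered into guide RNA scaffolds, which brings the p65-HSF1 activators to dCas9-targeted loci. The associated publication concerns activation of stably silenced genes using a recruited synthetic demethylating module.
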