Features (pLannotate 1.2.2; 36 found; start..end, strand, type, name):
     55..384     +  promoter       SV40 promoter: SV40 enhancer and early promoter
    432..479     +  promoter       EM7 promoter: synthetic bacterial promoter&nbsp
    498..872     +  CDS            BleoR: antibiotic-binding protein; Sh ble from Streptoalloteichus hindustanus; confers resistance to bleomycin, phleomycin, and Zeocin™
    882..1007    +  CDS            ble (fragment): BLE_KLEPN - Experimental evidence at protein level: Swiss-Prot protein existence level 1. Binding protein with a strong affinity to the bleomycin family of antibiotics. Binds to CL990; an antimitotic-antibiotic compound. From Klebsiella pneumoniae.
   1002..1123    +  polyA_signal   SV40 poly(A) signal: SV40 polyadenylation signal
   1194..1216    -  protein_bind   lac operator (fragment): The lac repressor binds to the lac operator to inhibit transcription in E. coli. This inhibition can be relieved by adding lactose or isopropyl-β-D-thiogalactopyranoside (IPTG). lac repressor encoded by lacI
   1220..1250    -  promoter       lac promoter: promoter for the E. coli lac operon
   1265..1286    -  protein_bind   CAP binding site: CAP binding activates transcription in the presence of cAMP. E. coli catabolite activator protein
   1299..1391    -  CDS            lacI (fragment): lac repressor; lacI; The lac repressor binds to the lac operator to inhibit transcription in E. coli. This inhibition can be relieved by adding lactose or isopropyl-β-D-thiogalactopyranoside (IPTG).
   1574..2162    -  rep_origin     ori: high-copy-number ColE1/pMB1/pBR322/pUC origin of replication
   2333..3193    -  CDS            AmpR: β-lactamase; bla; confers resistance to ampicillin, carbenicillin, and related antibiotics
   3194..3298    -  promoter       AmpR promoter: bla
   3357..3409    -  misc_feature   bom (fragment): basis of mobility region from pBR322
   3564..3943    +  enhancer       CMV enhancer: human cytomegalovirus immediate early enhancer
   3944..4143    +  promoter       CMV promoter: human cytomegalovirus (CMV) immediate early promoter
   4161..4341    +  LTR            5' LTR (truncated): truncated 5' long terminal repeat (LTR) from HIV-1
   4388..4513    +  misc_feature   HIV-1 Ψ: packaging signal of human immunodeficiency virus type 1
   4497..4860    +  CDS            HIV-1 gag (fragment): gag protein from human immunodeficiency virus 1; gag
   5006..5239    +  misc_feature   RRE: The Rev response element (RRE) of HIV-1 allows for Rev-dependent mRNA export from the nucleus to the cytoplasm.
   5616..5716    +  CDS            Rev (fragment): human immunodeficiency virus 1 (HIV-1) Rev protein; rev; enhances nuclear export of unspliced and incompletely spliced viral mRNAs
   5766..5883    +  misc_feature   cPPT/CTS: central polypurine tract and central termination sequence of HIV-1
   5935..6001    +  CDS            small t antigen (fragment): SV40 (simian virus 40) small t antigen
   6027..6238    +  promoter       EF-1α core promoter: core promoter for human elongation factor EF-1α
   6239..6348    +  intron         EF-1α intron A (fragment): intron upstream of the start codon of human EF-1α
   6974..7177    +  intron         EF-1α intron A: truncated intron upstream of the start codon of human EF-1α
   7199..7588    +  CDS            CAPSD_BPMS2: Experimental evidence at protein level: Swiss-Prot protein existence level 1. Acts as a translational repressor of viral replicase synthesis late in infection. This latter function is the result of capsid protein interaction with an RNA hairpin which contains the replicase ribosome-binding site. From Escherichia phage MS2 (Bacteriophage MS2).
   7679..8221    +  CDS            Rela (fragment): TF65_MOUSE - Also known as Nfkb3. Experimental evidence at protein level: Swiss-Prot protein existence level 1. NF-kappa-B is a pleiotropic transcription factor present in almost all cell types and is the endpoint of a series of signal transduction events that are initiated by a vast array of stimuli related to many biological processes such as inflammation, immunity, differentiation, cell growth, tumorigenesis and apoptosis. NF-kappa-B is a homo- or heterodimeric complex formed by the Rel-like domain- containing proteins RELA/p65, RELB, NFKB1/p105, NFKB1/p50, REL and NFKB2/p52. The heterodime
   8246..8617    +  CDS            HSF1: C-terminal activation domain from the human heat shock transcription factor HSF1
   8687..9394    +  CDS            mCherry: mCherry is a basic (constitutively fluorescent) red fluorescent protein published in 2004, derived from Discosoma sp.. It is reported to be a very rapidly-maturing monomer with low acid sensitivity.
   9398..9422    +  misc_feature   MCS (fragment): pBluescript multiple cloning site
   9422..10010   +  misc_feature   WPRE: woodchuck hepatitis virus posttranscriptional regulatory element
   9947..10528   +  CDS            nef (fragment): NEF_HV1H2 - Experimental evidence at protein level: Swiss-Prot protein existence level 1. Extracellular Nef protein targets CD4(+) T-lymphocytes for apoptosis by interacting with CXCR4 surface receptors. From Human immunodeficiency virus type 1 group M subtype B (isolate HXB2) (HIV-1).
  10535..10715   +  LTR            5' LTR (truncated): truncated 5' long terminal repeat (LTR) from HIV-1
  10747..10971   +  polyA_signal   bGH poly(A) signal: bovine growth hormone polyadenylation signal
  10975..10996   +  promoter       SV40 promoter (fragment): SV40 enhancer and early promoter
  11017..41      +  rep_origin     f1 ori (across the origin) (sequence partly withheld): f1 bacteriophage origin of replication; arrow indicates direction of (+) strand synthesis
>Addgene plasmid #184440 | MS2-p65-HSF1-P2A-mCherry | addgene full sequence | sequence record 366146 | Addgene NGS Result
GTTAAAAAATGAGCTGATTTAACAAAAATTTAACGCGAATTAATTCTGTGGAATGTGTGTCAGTTAGGGT
GTGGAAAGTCCCCAGGCTCCCCAGCAGGCAGAAGTATGCAAAGCATGCATCTCAATTAGTCAGCAACCAG
GTGTGGAAAGTCCCCAGGCTCCCCAGCAGGCAGAAGTATGCAAAGCATGCATCTCAATTAGTCAGCAACC
ATAGTCCCGCCCCTAACTCCGCCCATCCCGCCCCTAACTCCGCCCAGTTCCGCCCATTCTCCGCCCCATG
GCTGACTAATTTTTTTTATTTATGCAGAGGCCGAGGCCGCCTCTGCCTCTGAGCTATTCCAGAAGTAGTG
AGGAGGCTTTTTTGGAGGCCTAGGCTTTTGCAAAAAGCTCCCGGGAGCTTGTATATCCATTTTCGGATCT
GATCAGCACGTGTTGACAATTAATCATCGGCATAGTATATCGGCATAGTATAATACGACAAGGTGAGGAA
CTAAACCATGGCCAAGTTGACCAGTGCCGTTCCGGTGCTCACCGCGCGCGACGTCGCCGGAGCGGTCGAG
TTCTGGACCGACCGGCTCGGGTTCTCCCGGGACTTCGTGGAGGACGACTTCGCCGGTGTGGTCCGGGACG
ACGTGACCCTGTTCATCAGCGCGGTCCAGGACCAGGTGGTGCCGGACAACACCCTGGCCTGGGTGTGGGT
GCGCGGCCTGGACGAGCTGTACGCCGAGTGGTCGGAGGTCGTGTCCACGAACTTCCGGGACGCCTCCGGG
CCGGCCATGACCGAGATCGGCGAGCAGCCGTGGGGGCGGGAGTTCGCCCTGCGCGACCCGGCCGGCAACT
GCGTGCACTTCGTGGCCGAGGAGCAGGACTGACACGTGCTACGAGATTTCGATTCCACCGCCGCCTTCTA
TGAAAGGTTGGGCTTCGGAATCGTTTTCCGGGACGCCGGCTGGATGATCCTCCAGCGCGGGGATCTCATG
CTGGAGTTCTTCGCCCACCCCAACTTGTTTATTGCAGCTTATAATGGTTACAAATAAAGCAATAGCATCA
CAAATTTCACAAATAAAGCATTTTTTTCACTGCATTCTAGTTGTGGTTTGTCCAAACTCATCAATGTATC
TTATCATGTCTGTATACCGTCGACCTCTAGCTAGAGCTTGGCGTAATCATGGTCATAGCTGTTTCCTGTG
TGAAATTGTTATCCGCTCACAATTCCACACAACATACGAGCCGGAAGCATAAAGTGTAAAGCCTGGGGTG
CCTAATGAGTGAGCTAACTCACATTAATTGCGTTGCGCTCACTGCCCGCTTTCCAGTCGGGAAACCTGTC
GTGCCAGCTGCATTAATGAATCGGCCAACGCGCGGGGAGAGGCGGTTTGCGTATTGGGCGCTCTTCCGCT
TCCTCGCTCACTGACTCGCTGCGCTCGGTCGTTCGGCTGCGGCGAGCGGTATCAGCTCACTCAAAGGCGG
TAATACGGTTATCCACAGAATCAGGGGATAACGCAGGAAAGAACATGTGAGCAAAAGGCCAGCAAAAGGC
CAGGAACCGTAAAAAGGCCGCGTTGCTGGCGTTTTTCCATAGGCTCCGCCCCCCTGACGAGCATCACAAA
AATCGACGCTCAAGTCAGAGGTGGCGAAACCCGACAGGACTATAAAGATACCAGGCGTTTCCCCCTGGAA
GCTCCCTCGTGCGCTCTCCTGTTCCGACCCTGCCGCTTACCGGATACCTGTCCGCCTTTCTCCCTTCGGG
AAGCGTGGCGCTTTCTCATAGCTCACGCTGTAGGTATCTCAGTTCGGTGTAGGTCGTTCGCTCCAAGCTG
GGCTGTGTGCACGAACCCCCCGTTCAGCCCGACCGCTGCGCCTTATCCGGTAACTATCGTCTTGAGTCCA
ACCCGGTAAGACACGACTTATCGCCACTGGCAGCAGCCACTGGTAACAGGATTAGCAGAGCGAGGTATGT
AGGCGGTGCTACAGAGTTCTTGAAGTGGTGGCCTAACTACGGCTACACTAGAAGAACAGTATTTGGTATC
TGCGCTCTGCTGAAGCCAGTTACCTTCGGAAAAAGAGTTGGTAGCTCTTGATCCGGCAAACAAACCACCG
CTGGTAGCGGTGGTTTTTTTGTTTGCAAGCAGCAGATTACGCGCAGAAAAAAAGGATCTCAAGAAGATCC
TTTGATCTTTTCTACGGGGTCTGACGCTCAGTGGAACGAAAACTCACGTTAAGGGATTTTGGTCATGAGA
TTATCAAAAAGGATCTTCACCTAGATCCTTTTAAATTAAAAATGAAGTTTTAAATCAATCTAAAGTATAT
ATGAGTAAACTTGGTCTGACAGTTACCAATGCTTAATCAGTGAGGCACCTATCTCAGCGATCTGTCTATT
TCGTTCATCCATAGTTGCCTGACTCCCCGTCGTGTAGATAACTACGATACGGGAGGGCTTACCATCTGGC
CCCAGTGCTGCAATGATACCGCGAGACCCACGCTCACCGGCTCCAGATTTATCAGCAATAAACCAGCCAG
CCGGAAGGGCCGAGCGCAGAAGTGGTCCTGCAACTTTATCCGCCTCCATCCAGTCTATTAATTGTTGCCG
GGAAGCTAGAGTAAGTAGTTCGCCAGTTAATAGTTTGCGCAACGTTGTTGCCATTGCTACAGGCATCGTG
GTGTCACGCTCGTCGTTTGGTATGGCTTCATTCAGCTCCGGTTCCCAACGATCAAGGCGAGTTACATGAT
CCCCCATGTTGTGCAAAAAAGCGGTTAGCTCCTTCGGTCCTCCGATCGTTGTCAGAAGTAAGTTGGCCGC
AGTGTTATCACTCATGGTTATGGCAGCACTGCATAATTCTCTTACTGTCATGCCATCCGTAAGATGCTTT
TCTGTGACTGGTGAGTACTCAACCAAGTCATTCTGAGAATAGTGTATGCGGCGACCGAGTTGCTCTTGCC
CGGCGTCAATACGGGATAATACCGCGCCACATAGCAGAACTTTAAAAGTGCTCATCATTGGAAAACGTTC
TTCGGGGCGAAAACTCTCAAGGATCTTACCGCTGTTGAGATCCAGTTCGATGTAACCCACTCGTGCACCC
AACTGATCTTCAGCATCTTTTACTTTCACCAGCGTTTCTGGGTGAGCAAAAACAGGAAGGCAAAATGCCG
CAAAAAAGGGAATAAGGGCGACACGGAAATGTTGAATACTCATACTCTTCCTTTTTCAATATTATTGAAG
CATTTATCAGGGTTATTGTCTCATGAGCGGATACATATTTGAATGTATTTAGAAAAATAAACAAATAGGG
GTTCCGCGCACATTTCCCCGAAAAGTGCCACCTGACGTCGACGGATCGGGAGATCTCCCGATCCCCTATG
GTGCACTCTCAGTACAATCTGCTCTGATGCCGCATAGTTAAGCCAGTATCTGCTCCCTGCTTGTGTGTTG
GAGGTCGCTGAGTAGTGCGCGAGCAAAATTTAAGCTACAACAAGGCAAGGCTTGACCGACAATTGCATGA
AGAATCTGCTTAGGGTTAGGCGTTTTGCGCTGCTTCGCGATGTACGGGCCAGATATACGCGTTGACATTG
ATTATTGACTAGTTATTAATAGTAATCAATTACGGGGTCATTAGTTCATAGCCCATATATGGAGTTCCGC
GTTACATAACTTACGGTAAATGGCCCGCCTGGCTGACCGCCCAACGACCCCCGCCCATTGACGTCAATAA
TGACGTATGTTCCCATAGTAACGCCAATAGGGACTTTCCATTGACGTCAATGGGTGGAGTATTTACGGTA
AACTGCCCACTTGGCAGTACATCAAGTGTATCATATGCCAAGTACGCCCCCTATTGACGTCAATGACGGT
AAATGGCCCGCCTGGCATTATGCCCAGTACATGACCTTATGGGACTTTCCTACTTGGCAGTACATCTACG
TATTAGTCATCGCTATTACCATGGTGATGCGGTTTTGGCAGTACATCAATGGGCGTGGATAGCGGTTTGA
CTCACGGGGATTTCCAAGTCTCCACCCCATTGACGTCAATGGGAGTTTGTTTTGGCACCAAAATCAACGG
GACTTTCCAAAATGTCGTAACAACTCCGCCCCATTGACGCAAATGGGCGGTAGGCGTGTACGGTGGGAGG
TCTATATAAGCAGCGCGTTTTGCCTGTACTGGGTCTCTCTGGTTAGACCAGATCTGAGCCTGGGAGCTCT
CTGGCTAACTAGGGAACCCACTGCTTAAGCCTCAATAAAGCTTGCCTTGAGTGCTTCAAGTAGTGTGTGC
CCGTCTGTTGTGTGACTCTGGTAACTAGAGATCCCTCAGACCCTTTTAGTCAGTGTGGAAAATCTCTAGC
AGTGGCGCCCGAACAGGGACTTGAAAGCGAAAGGGAAACCAGAGGAGCTCTCTCGACGCAGGACTCGGCT
TGCTGAAGCGCGCACGGCAAGAGGCGAGGGGCGGCGACTGGTGAGTACGCCAAAAATTTTGACTAGCGGA
GGCTAGAAGGAGAGAGATGGGTGCGAGAGCGTCAGTATTAAGCGGGGGAGAATTAGATCGCGATGGGAAA
AAATTCGGTTAAGGCCAGGGGGAAAGAAAAAATATAAATTAAAACATATAGTATGGGCAAGCAGGGAGCT
AGAACGATTCGCAGTTAATCCTGGCCTGTTAGAAACATCAGAAGGCTGTAGACAAATACTGGGACAGCTA
CAACCATCCCTTCAGACAGGATCAGAAGAACTTAGATCATTATATAATACAGTAGCAACCCTCTATTGTG
TGCATCAAAGGATAGAGATAAAAGACACCAAGGAAGCTTTAGACAAGATAGAGGAAGAGCAAAACAAAAG
TAAGACCACCGCACAGCAAGCGGCCGCTGATCTTCAGACCTGGAGGAGGAGATATGAGGGACAATTGGAG
AAGTGAATTATATAAATATAAAGTAGTAAAAATTGAACCATTAGGAGTAGCACCCACCAAGGCAAAGAGA
AGAGTGGTGCAGAGAGAAAAAAGAGCAGTGGGAATAGGAGCTTTGTTCCTTGGGTTCTTGGGAGCAGCAG
GAAGCACTATGGGCGCAGCGTCAATGACGCTGACGGTACAGGCCAGACAATTATTGTCTGGTATAGTGCA
GCAGCAGAACAATTTGCTGAGGGCTATTGAGGCGCAACAGCATCTGTTGCAACTCACAGTCTGGGGCATC
AAGCAGCTCCAGGCAAGAATCCTGGCTGTGGAAAGATACCTAAAGGATCAACAGCTCCTGGGGATTTGGG
GTTGCTCTGGAAAACTCATTTGCACCACTGCTGTGCCTTGGAATGCTAGTTGGAGTAATAAATCTCTGGA
ACAGATTTGGAATCACACGACCTGGATGGAGTGGGACAGAGAAATTAACAATTACACAAGCTTAATACAC
TCCTTAATTGAAGAATCGCAAAACCAGCAAGAAAAGAATGAACAAGAATTATTGGAATTAGATAAATGGG
CAAGTTTGTGGAATTGGTTTAACATAACAAATTGGCTGTGGTATATAAAATTATTCATAATGATAGTAGG
AGGCTTGGTAGGTTTAAGAATAGTTTTTGCTGTACTTTCTATAGTGAATAGAGTTAGGCAGGGATATTCA
CCATTATCGTTTCAGACCCACCTCCCAACCCCGAGGGGACCCGACAGGCCCGAAGGAATAGAAGAAGAAG
GTGGAGAGAGAGACAGAGACAGATCCATTCGATTAGTGAACGGATCGGCACTGCGTGCGCCAATTCTGCA
GACAAATGGCAGTATTCATCCACAATTTTAAAAGAAAAGGGGGGATTGGGGGGTACAGTGCAGGGGAAAG
AATAGTAGACATAATAGCAACAGACATACAAACTAAAGAATTACAAAAACAAATTACAAAAATTCAAAAT
TTTCGGGTTTATTACAGGGACAGCAGAGATCCAGTTTGGTTAATTAATGCAAAGATGGATAAAGTTTTAA
ACAGAGAGGAATCTTTGCAGCTAATGGACCTTCTAGGTCTTGAAAGGAGTGGGAATTGGCTCCGGTGCCC
GTCAGTGGGCAGAGCGCACATCGCCCACAGTCCCCGAGAAGTTGGGGGGAGGGGTCGGCAATTGAACCGG
TGCCTAGAGAAGGTGGCGCGGGGTAAACTGGGAAAGTGATGTCGTGTACTGGCTCCGCCTTTTTCCCGAG
GGTGGGGGAGAACCGTATATAAGTGCAGTAGTCGCCGTGAACGTTCTTTTTCGCAACGGGTTTGCCGCCA
GAACACAGGTAAGTGCCGTGTGTGGTTCCCGCGGGCCTGGCCTCTTTACGGGTTATGGCCCTTGCGTGCC
TTGAATTACTTCCACCTGGCTGCAGTACGTGATTCTTGATCCCGAGCTTCGGGTTGGAAGTGGGTGGGAG
AGTTCGAGGCCTTGCGCTTAAGGAGCCCCTTCGCCTCGTGCTTGAGTTGAGGCCTGGCCTGGGCGCTGGG
GCCGCCGCGTGCGAATCTGGTGGCACCTTCGCGCCTGTCTCGCTGCTTTCGATAAGTCTCTAGCCATTTA
AAATTTTTGATGACCTGCTGCGACGCTTTTTTTCTGGCAAGATAGTCTTGTAAATGCGGGCCAAGATCTG
CACACTGGTATTTCGGTTTTTGGGGCCGCGGGCGGCGACGGGGCCCGTGCGTCCCAGCGCACATGTTCGG
CGAGGCGGGGCCTGCGAGCGCGGCCACCGAGAATCGGACGGGGGTAGTCTCAAGCTGGCCGGCCTGCTCT
GGTGCCTGGCCTCGCGCCGCCGTGTATCGCCCCGCCCTGGGCGGCAAGGCTGGCCCGGTCGGCACCAGTT
GCGTGAGCGGAAAGATGGCCGCTTCCCGGCCCTGCTGCAGGGAGCTCAAAATGAAGGACGCGGCGCTCGG
GAGAGCGGGCGGGTGAGTCACCCACACAAAGGAAAAGGGCCTTTCCGTCCTCAGCCGTCGCTTCATGTGA
CTCCACGGAGTACCGGGCGCCGTCCAGGCACCTCGATTAGTTCTCGAGCTTTTGGAGTACGTCGTCTTTA
GGTTGGGGGGAGGGGTTTTATGCGATGGAGTTTCCCCACACTGAGTGGGTGGAGACTGAAGTTAGGCCAG
CTTGGCACTTGATGTAATTCTCCTTGGAATTTGCCCTTTTTGAGTTTGGATCTTGGTTCATTCTCAAGCC
TCAGACAGTGGTTCAAAGTTTTTTTCTTCCATTTCAGGTGTCGTGACGTACGGCCACCATGGCTTCAAAC
TTTACTCAGTTCGTGCTCGTGGACAATGGTGGGACAGGGGATGTGACAGTGGCTCCTTCTAATTTCGCTA
ATGGGGTGGCAGAGTGGATCAGCTCCAACTCACGGAGCCAGGCCTACAAGGTGACATGCAGCGTCAGGCA
GTCTAGTGCCCAGAAGAGAAAGTATACCATCAAGGTGGAGGTCCCCAAAGTGGCTACCCAGACAGTGGGC
GGAGTCGAACTGCCTGTCGCCGCTTGGAGGTCCTACCTGAACATGGAGCTCACTATCCCAATTTTCGCTA
CCAATTCTGACTGTGAACTCATCGTGAAGGCAATGCAGGGGCTCCTCAAAGACGGTAATCCTATCCCTTC
CGCCATCGCCGCTAACTCAGGTATCTACAGCGCTGGAGGAGGTGGAAGCGGAGGAGGAGGAAGCGGAGGA
GGAGGTAGCGGACCTAAGAAAAAGAGGAAGGTGGCGGCCGCTGGATCCCCTTCAGGGCAGATCAGCAACC
AGGCCCTGGCTCTGGCCCCTAGCTCCGCTCCAGTGCTGGCCCAGACTATGGTGCCCTCTAGTGCTATGGT
GCCTCTGGCCCAGCCACCTGCTCCAGCCCCTGTGCTGACCCCAGGACCACCCCAGTCACTGAGCGCTCCA
GTGCCCAAGTCTACACAGGCCGGCGAGGGGACTCTGAGTGAAGCTCTGCTGCACCTGCAGTTCGACGCTG
ATGAGGACCTGGGAGCTCTGCTGGGGAACAGCACCGATCCCGGAGTGTTCACAGATCTGGCCTCCGTGGA
CAACTCTGAGTTTCAGCAGCTGCTGAATCAGGGCGTGTCCATGTCTCATAGTACAGCCGAACCAATGCTG
ATGGAGTACCCCGAAGCCATTACCCGGCTGGTGACCGGCAGCCAGCGGCCCCCCGACCCCGCTCCAACTC
CCCTGGGAACCAGCGGCCTGCCTAATGGGCTGTCCGGAGATGAAGACTTCTCAAGCATCGCTGATATGGA
CTTTAGTGCCCTGCTGTCACAGATTTCCTCTAGTGGGCAGGGAGGAGGTGGAAGCGGCTTCAGCGTGGAC
ACCAGTGCCCTGCTGGACCTGTTCAGCCCCTCGGTGACCGTGCCCGACATGAGCCTGCCTGACCTTGACA
GCAGCCTGGCCAGTATCCAAGAGCTCCTGTCTCCCCAGGAGCCCCCCAGGCCTCCCGAGGCAGAGAACAG
CAGCCCGGATTCAGGGAAGCAGCTGGTGCACTACACAGCGCAGCCGCTGTTCCTGCTGGACCCCGGCTCC
GTGGACACCGGGAGCAACGACCTGCCGGTGCTGTTTGAGCTGGGAGAGGGCTCCTACTTCTCCGAAGGGG
ACGGCTTCGCCGAGGACCCCACCATCTCCCTGCTGACAGGCTCGGAGCCTCCCAAAGCCAAGGACCCCAC
TGTCTCCGCTAGCGGCAGTGGAGAGGGCAGAGGAAGTCTGCTAACATGCGGTGACGTCGAGGAGAATCCT
GGCCCAATGGTGAGCAAGGGCGAGGAGGATAACATGGCCATCATCAAGGAGTTCATGCGCTTCAAGGTGC
ACATGGAGGGCTCCGTGAACGGCCACGAGTTCGAGATCGAGGGCGAGGGCGAGGGCCGCCCCTACGAGGG
CACCCAGACCGCCAAGCTGAAGGTGACCAAGGGTGGCCCCCTGCCCTTCGCCTGGGACATCCTGTCCCCT
CAGTTCATGTACGGCTCCAAGGCCTACGTGAAGCACCCCGCCGACATCCCCGACTACTTGAAGCTGTCCT
TCCCCGAGGGCTTCAAGTGGGAGCGCGTGATGAACTTCGAGGACGGCGGCGTGGTGACCGTGACCCAGGA
CTCCTCCCTGCAGGACGGCGAGTTCATCTACAAGGTGAAGCTGCGCGGCACCAACTTCCCCTCCGACGGC
CCCGTAATGCAGAAGAAGACCATGGGCTGGGAGGCCTCCTCCGAGCGGATGTACCCCGAGGACGGCGCCC
TGAAGGGCGAGATCAAGCAGAGGCTGAAGCTGAAGGACGGCGGCCACTACGACGCTGAGGTCAAGACCAC
CTACAAGGCCAAGAAGCCCGTGCAGCTGCCCGGCGCCTACAACGTCAACATCAAGTTGGACATCACCTCC
CACAACGAGGACTACACCATCGTGGAACAGTACGAACGCGCCGAGGGCCGCCACTCCACCGGCGGCATGG
ACGAGCTGTACAAGTAAGAATTCGATATCAAGCTTATCGATAATCAACCTCTGGATTACAAAATTTGTGA
AAGATTGACTGGTATTCTTAACTATGTTGCTCCTTTTACGCTATGTGGATACGCTGCTTTAATGCCTTTG
TATCATGCTATTGCTTCCCGTATGGCTTTCATTTTCTCCTCCTTGTATAAATCCTGGTTGCTGTCTCTTT
ATGAGGAGTTGTGGCCCGTTGTCAGGCAACGTGGCGTGGTGTGCACTGTGTTTGCTGACGCAACCCCCAC
TGGTTGGGGCATTGCCACCACCTGTCAGCTCCTTTCCGGGACTTTCGCTTTCCCCCTCCCTATTGCCACG
GCGGAACTCATCGCCGCCTGCCTTGCCCGCTGCTGGACAGGGGCTCGGCTGTTGGGCACTGACAATTCCG
TGGTGTTGTCGGGGAAATCATCGTCCTTTCCTTGGCTGCTCGCCTGTGTTGCCACCTGGATTCTGCGCGG
GACGTCCTTCTGCTACGTCCCTTCGGCCCTCAATCCAGCGGACCTTCCTTCCCGCGGCCTGCTGCCGGCT
CTGCGGCCTCTTCCGCGTCTTCGCCTTCGCCCTCAGACGAGTCGGATCTCCCTTTGGGCCGCCTCCCCGC
ATCGATACCGTCGACCTCGAGACCTAGAAAAACATGGAGCAATCACAAGTAGCAATACAGCAGCTACCAA
TGCTGATTGTGCCTGGCTAGAAGCACAAGAGGAGGAGGAGGTGGGTTTTCCAGTCACACCTCAGGTACCT
TTAAGACCAATGACTTACAAGGCAGCTGTAGATCTTAGCCACTTTTTAAAAGAAAAGGGGGGACTGGAAG
GGCTAATTCACTCCCAACGAAGACAAGATATCCTTGATCTGTGGATCTACCACACACAAGGCTACTTCCC
TGATTGGCAGAACTACACACCAGGGCCAGGGATCAGATATCCACTGACCTTTGGATGGTGCTACAAGCTA
GTACCAGTTGAGCAAGAGAAGGTAGAAGAAGCCAATGAAGGAGAGAACACCCGCTTGTTACACCCTGTGA
GCCTGCATGGGATGGATGACCCGGAGAGAGAAGTATTAGAGTGGAGGTTTGACAGCCGCCTAGCATTTCA
TCACATGGCCCGAGAGCTGCATCCGGACTGTACTGGGTCTCTCTGGTTAGACCAGATCTGAGCCTGGGAG
CTCTCTGGCTAACTAGGGAACCCACTGCTTAAGCCTCAATAAAGCTTGCCTTGAGTGCTTCAAGTAGTGT
GTGCCCGTCTGTTGTGTGACTCTGGTAACTAGAGATCCCTCAGACCCTTTTAGTCAGTGTGGAAAATCTC
TAGCAGGGCCCGTTTAAACCCGCTGATCAGCCTCGACTGTGCCTTCTAGTTGCCAGCCATCTGTTGTTTG
CCCCTCCCCCGTGCCTTCCTTGACCCTGGAAGGTGCCACTCCCACTGTCCTTTCCTAATAAAATGAGGAA
ATTGCATCGCATTGTCTGAGTAGGTGTCATTCTATTCTGGGGGGTGGGGTGGGGCAGGACAGCAAGGGGG
AGGATTGGGAAGACAATAGCAGGCATGCTGGGGATGCGGTGGGCTCTATGGCTTCTGAGGCGGAAAGAAC
CAGCTGGGGCTCTAGGGGGTATCCCC
[124 nt withheld, positions 11017-11140]
C
[91 nt withheld, positions 11142-11232]
A
[49 nt withheld, positions 11234-11282]
CCTTTGACGTTGGAGTCCACGTTCTTT
[37 nt withheld, positions 11310-11346]
ACCCTATCTCGGTCTATTCTTTTGATTTATAAGGGATTTTGCCGATTTCGGCCTATTG
